Addgene plasmid #32979: p3XFlag-CMV10-Flag-mMcl-1 KR
Depositing lab: Joseph Opferman. Depositing organization: St. Jude Children's Research Hospital. Publication: Ubiquitin-independent degradation of antiapoptotic MCL-1. Stewart DP, Koss B, Bathina M, Perciavalle RM, Bisanz K, Opferman JT. Mol Cell Biol. 2010 Jun;30(12):3099-110. Epub 2010 Apr 12. 10.1128/MCB.01266-09 PubMed 20385764.
Backbone
  Vector backbone: p3XFlag-CMV10
  Backbone manufacturer: Sigma
  Backbone size w/o insert (bp): 6307
  Vector type: Mammalian Expression
  Selectable markers: Neomycin (select with G418)
Growth in bacteria
  Bacterial resistance: Ampicillin, 100 μg/mL
  Growth temperature: 37°C
  Growth strain: DH5alpha
  Copy number: High Copy
Gene/Insert
  Gene/Insert name: Mcl-1
  Species: M. musculus (mouse)
  Insert size (bp): 995
  Mutation: All lys changed to Arg
  Entrez Gene: Mcl1 (a.k.a. Gm52627, Mcl-1)
  Promoter: CMV
  Tag / fusion protein: 3XFlag (N terminal on backbone)
  Cloning method: Restriction Enzyme; 5′ cloning site HindIII (not destroyed); 3′ cloning site EcoRI (not destroyed)
  Sequencing primers: 5′ gaattaaccatggactacaa; 3′ ccaggagaggcactggggag
Terms and licenses: Academic/Nonprofit Terms; Industry Terms: Not Available to Industry
How to cite: p3XFlag-CMV10-Flag-mMcl-1 KR was a gift from Joseph Opferman (Addgene plasmid # 32979 ; http://n2t.net/addgene:32979 ; RRID:Addgene_32979)
