[The description below was written by a language model from this plasmid's Addgene catalogue record and pLannotate feature annotations shown in this document.]
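Description:
p3XFlag-CMV10-Flag-mMcl-1 KR is a mammalian expression plasmid built on the commercial p3XFlag-CMV10 backbone, carrying a mutant form of mouse Mcl-1, the antiapoptotic BCL-2 family member. It is maintained in E. coli through a high-copy ColE1/pUC-type origin with ampicillin resistance (AmpR under its own bla promoter). An f1 origin is also present, which permits single-stranded DNA production. For selection in mammalian cells, an SV40 enhancer/early promoter drives a neomycin phosphotransferase gene terminated by an SV40 polyadenylation signal, allowing G418 selection of stable transfectants. The annotation also picks up adjacent ble and partial str sequences, which probably came along with the neo gene from its transposon source, as well as assorted lac-region and other fragments that appear to be backbone remnants rather than functional parts.

The expression cassette consists of the human CMV immediate-early enhancer and promoter, an N-terminal 3xFLAG epitope supplied by the backbone (with an enterokinase cleavage site), the roughly 1 kb Mcl1 coding sequence inserted between HindIII and EcoRI sites, and a human growth hormone polyadenylation signal. The "KR" designation reflects the recorded mutation: every lysine in Mcl-1 has been changed to arginine, which removes the lysine residues that normally serve as ubiquitin acceptor sites while conserving positive charge. The associated publication concerns ubiquitin-independent degradation of MCL-1, so the construct is suited to expressing a FLAG-detectable, lysine-less MCL-1 in mammalian cells. This allows its turnover, stability and pro-survival function to be compared with those of the wild-type protein.
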