Features (pLannotate 1.2.2; 23 found; start..end, strand, type, name):
      4..158     -  CDS            lacZα (fragment): LacZα fragment of β-galactosidase; lacZ fragment
    318..697     +  enhancer       CMV enhancer: human cytomegalovirus immediate early enhancer
    699..898     +  promoter       CMV promoter: human cytomegalovirus (CMV) immediate early promoter
    931..996     +  CDS            3xFLAG: three tandem FLAG® epitope tags, followed by an enterokinase cleavage site
   1009..2001    +  CDS            Mcl1: MCL1_MOUSE - Experimental evidence at protein level: Swiss-Prot protein existence level 1. Involved in the regulation of apoptosis versus cell survival, and in the maintenance of viability but not of proliferation. Mediates its effects by interactions with a number of other regulators of apoptosis. Isoform 2 has antiapoptotic activity. From Mus musculus (Mouse).
   2042..2060    -  misc_feature   MCS (fragment): pUC18/19 multiple cloning site
   2061..2683    +  polyA_signal   hGH poly(A) signal: human growth hormone polyadenylation signal
   2725..3022    +  promoter       SV40 promoter: SV40 enhancer and early promoter
   3076..3867    +  CDS            neo: KKA2_KLEPN - Also known as kan, nptII. Experimental evidence at protein level: Swiss-Prot protein existence level 1. Resistance to kanamycin, neomycin, paromomycin, ribostamycin, butirosin and gentamicin B. From Klebsiella pneumoniae.
   3891..4268    +  CDS            ble: BLE_KLEPN - Experimental evidence at protein level: Swiss-Prot protein existence level 1. Binding protein with a strong affinity to the bleomycin family of antibiotics. Binds to CL990; an antimitotic-antibiotic compound. From Klebsiella pneumoniae.
   4310..4369    +  CDS            str (fragment): STR_KLEPN - Protein inferred from homology: Swiss-Prot protein existence level 3. The aminoglycoside phosphotransferases achieve inactivation of their antibiotic substrates by phosphorylation. From Klebsiella pneumoniae.
   4392..4415    -  rep_origin     CloDF13 ori (fragment): Plasmids containing the CloDF13 (CDF) origin of replication can be propagated in E. coli cells that contain additional plasmids with compatible origins.
   4416..4499    +  CDS            large T antigen (fragment): large T antigen from SV40 (simian virus 40)
   4522..4656    +  polyA_signal   SV40 poly(A) signal: SV40 polyadenylation signal
   4662..4680    -  promoter       T7 promoter: promoter for bacteriophage T7 RNA polymerase
   4718..4734    -  protein_bind   lac operator: The lac repressor binds to the lac operator to inhibit transcription in E. coli. This inhibition can be relieved by adding lactose or isopropyl-β-D-thiogalactopyranoside (IPTG). lac repressor encoded by lacI
   4742..4772    -  promoter       lac promoter: promoter for the E. coli lac operon
   4787..4808    -  protein_bind   CAP binding site: CAP binding activates transcription in the presence of cAMP. E. coli catabolite activator protein
   4821..4913    -  CDS            lacI (fragment): lac repressor; lacI; The lac repressor binds to the lac operator to inhibit transcription in E. coli. This inhibition can be relieved by adding lactose or isopropyl-β-D-thiogalactopyranoside (IPTG).
   5096..5684    -  rep_origin     ori: high-copy-number ColE1/pMB1/pBR322/pUC origin of replication
   5855..6715    -  CDS            AmpR: β-lactamase; bla; confers resistance to ampicillin, carbenicillin, and related antibiotics
   6716..6820    -  promoter       AmpR promoter: bla
   6847..7275    +  rep_origin     f1 ori (sequence partly withheld): f1 bacteriophage origin of replication; arrow indicates direction of (+) strand synthesis
>Addgene plasmid #32979 | p3XFlag-CMV10-Flag-mMcl-1 KR | depositor full sequence | sequence record 43402 | p3XFlag-CMV10-Flag-mMcl-1 KR sequence 7302 bps
CCATTCGCCATTCAGGCTGCGCAACTGTTGGGAAGGGCGATCGGTGCGGGCCTCTTCGCTATTACGCCAG
CTGGCGAAAGGGGGATGTGCTGCAAGGCGATTAAGTTGGGTAACGCCAGGGTTTTCCCAGTCACGACGTT
GTAAAACGACGGCCAGTGCCAAGCTGATCTATACATTGAATCAATATTGGCAATTAGCCATATTAGTCAT
TGGTTATATAGCATAAATCAATATTGGCTATTGGCCATTGCATACGTTGTATCTATATCATAATATGTAC
ATTTATATTGGCTCATGTCCAATATGACCGCCATGTTGACATTGATTATTGACTAGTTATTAATAGTAAT
CAATTACGGGGTCATTAGTTCATAGCCCATATATGGAGTTCCGCGTTACATAACTTACGGTAAATGGCCC
GCCTGGCTGACCGCCCAACGACCCCCGCCCATTGACGTCAATAATGACGTATGTTCCCATAGTAACGCCA
ATAGGGACTTTCCATTGACGTCAATGGGTGGAGTATTTACGGTAAACTGCCCACTTGGCAGTACATCAAG
TGTATCATATGCCAAGTCCGCCCCCTATTGACGTCAATGACGGTAAATGGCCCGCCTGGCATTATGCCCA
GTACATGACCTTACGGGACTTTCCTACTTGGCAGTACATCTACGTATTAGTCATCGCTATTACCATGGTG
ATGCGGTTTTGGCAGTACACCAATGGGCGTGGATAGCGGTTTGACTCACGGGGATTTCCAAGTCTCCACC
CCATTGACGTCAATGGGAGTTTGTTTTGGCACCAAAATCAACGGGACTTTCCAAAATGTCGTAATAACCC
CGCCCCGTTGACGCAAATGGGCGGTAGGCGTGTACGGTGGGAGGTCTATATAAGCAGAGCTCGTTTAGTG
AACCGTCAGAATTAACCATGGACTACAAAGACCATGACGGTGATTATAAAGATCATGACATCGATTACAA
GGATGACGATGACAAGCTTGCGGCCGCCATGTTTGGCCTGCGGAGAAACGCGGTCATCGGCTTGAACCTG
TACTGCGGCGGCGCCAGCCTCGGCGCGGGCGGCGGTTCTCCGGCAGGGGCGCGCCTGGTGGCCGAGGAGG
CCAGGGCGCGGCGCGAGGGGGGAGGGGAGGCCGCCCTGCTGCCCGGCGCGCGGGTGGTCGCCCGGCCGCC
GCCCGTGGGCGCCGAGGACCCCGACGTCACCGCGTCGGCCGAAAGGCGGCTGCATAGGTCGCCCGGCCTC
CTCGCCGTGCCGCCCGAGGAGATGGCCGCGTCGGCCGCCGCCGCCATCGTGTCTCCGGAGGAGGAACTGG
ACGGCTGCGAGCCGGAGGCCATCGGCAGGCGCCCGGCCGTGCTGCCCCTCCTGGAGCGCGTGAGCGAGGC
GGCCAGGAGCTCCGGGGCCGACGGCTCTCTGCCCTCCACGCCGCCGCCGCCCGAGGAGGAAGAGGACGAC
CTATACCGCCAGTCGCTGGAGATCATCTCGCGCTACTTGCGGGAGCAGGCGACCGGCTCCAGGGACTCGA
GGCCTCTGGGCGAGGCGGGCGCGGCGGGCCGGAGAGCGCTGGAGACCCTGCGGCGCGTGGGCGATGGCGT
GCAGCGCAACCACGAGACGGCCTTCCAGGGCATGCTCCGGAGACTGGACATTAGAAACGAAGGCGATGTT
AGATCTTTTTCTCGAGTAATGGTCCATGTTTTCAGAGATGGCGTAACAAACTGGGGCAGGATTGTGACTC
TTATTTCTTTCGGTGCCTTTGTGGCCAGACACTTAAGGAGCGTAAACCAAGAAAGCTTCATCGAACCATT
AGCAGAAACTATCACAGATGTTCTTGTAAGGACGAGACGGGACTGGCTTGTCAGACAAAGAGGCTGGGAT
GGGTTTGTGGAGTTCTTCCACGTACAGGACCTAGAAGGCGGCATCAGAAATGTGCTGCTGGCTTTTGCGG
GTGTTGCTGGAGTAGGGGCTGGTCTGGCATATCTAATAAGATAGAAGGGCGAATTCATCGATAGATCTGA
TATCGGTACCAGTCGACTCTAGAGGATCCCGGGTGGCATCCCTGTGACCCCTCCCCAGTGCCTCTCCTGG
CCCTGGAAGTTGCCACTCCAGTGCCCACCAGCCTTGTCCTAATAAAATTAAGTTGCATCATTTTGTCTGA
CTAGGTGTCCTTCTATAATATTATGGGGTGGAGGGGGGTGGTATGGAGCAAGGGGCAAGTTGGGAAGACA
ACCTGTAGGGCCTGCGGGGTCTATTGGGAACCAAGCTGGAGTGCAGTGGCACAATCTTGGCTCACTGCAA
TCTCCGCCTCCTGGGTTCAAGCGATTCTCCTGCCTCAGCCTCCCGAGTTGTTGGGATTCCAGGCATGCAT
GACCAGGCTCAGCTAATTTTTGTTTTTTTGGTAGAGACGGGGTTTCACCATATTGGCCAGGCTGGTCTCC
AACTCCTAATCTCAGGTGATCTACCCACCTTGGCCTCCCAAATTGCTGGGATTACAGGCGTGAACCACTG
CTCCCTTCCCTGTCCTTCTGATTTTAAAATAACTATACCAGCAGGAGGACGTCCAGACACAGCATAGGCT
ACCTGGCCATGCCCAACCGGTGGGACATTTGAGTTGCTTGCTTGGCACTGTCCTCTCATGCGTTGGGTCC
ACTCAGTAGATGCCTGTTGAATTGGGTACGCGGCCAGCTTGGCTGTGGAATGTGTGTCAGTTAGGGTGTG
GAAAGTCCCCAGGCTCCCCAGCAGGCAGAAGTATGCAAAGCATGCATCTCAATTAGTCAGCAACCAGGTG
TGGAAAGTCCCCAGGCTCCCCAGCAGGCAGAAGTATGCAAAGCATGCATCTCAATTAGTCAGCAACCATA
GTCCCGCCCCTAACTCCGCCCATCCCGCCCCTAACTCCGCCCAGTTCCGCCCATTCTCCGCCCCATGGCT
GACTAATTTTTTTTATTTATGCAGAGGCCGAGGCCGCCTCGGCCTCTGAGCTATTCCAGAAGTAGTGAGG
AGGCTTTTTTGGAGGAATTGATCAGCTTGGGATCTGATCAAGAGACAGGATGAGGATCGTTTCGCATGAT
TGAACAAGATGGATTGCACGCAGGTTCTCCGGCCGCTTGGGTGGAGAGGCTATTCGGCTATGACTGGGCA
CAACAGACAATCGGCTGCTCTGATGCCGCCGTGTTCCGGCTGTCAGCGCAGGGGCGCCCGGTTCTTTTTG
TCAAGACCGACCTGTCCGGTGCCCTGAATGAACTGCAGGACGAGGCAGCGCGGCTATCGTGGCTGGCCAC
GACGGGCGTTCCTTGCGCAGCTGTGCTCGACGTTGTCACTGAAGCGGGAAGGGACTGGCTGCTATTGGGC
GAAGTGCCGGGGCAGGATCTCCTGTCATCTCACCTTGCTCCTGCCGAGAAAGTATCCATCATGGCTGATG
CAATGCGGCGGCTGCATACGCTTGATCCGGCTACCTGCCCATTCGACCACCAAGCGAAACATCGCATCGA
GCGAGCACGTACTCGGATGGAAGCCGGTCTTGTCGATCAGGATGATCTGGACGAAGAGCATCAGGGGCTC
GCGCCAGCCGAACTGTTCGCCAGGCTCAAGGCGCGCATGCCCGACGGCGAGGATCTCGTCGTGACCCATG
GCGATGCCTGCTTGCCGAATATCATGGTGGAAAATGGCCGCTTTTCTGGATTCATCGACTGTGGCCGGCT
GGGTGTGGCGGACCGCTATCAGGACATAGCGTTGGCTACCCGTGATATTGCTGAAGAGCTTGGCGGCGAA
TGGGCTGACCGCTTCCTCGTGCTTTACGGTATCGCCGCTCCCGATTCGCAGCGCATCGCCTTCTATCGCC
TTCTTGACGAGTTCTTCTGAGCGGGACTCTGGGGTTCGAAATGACCGACCAAGCGACGCCCAACCTGCCA
TCACGAGATTTCGATTCCACCGCCGCCTTCTATGAAAGGTTGGGCTTCGGAATCGTTTTCCGGGACGCCG
GCTGGATGATCCTCCAGCGCGGGGATCTCATGCTGGAGTTCTTCGCCCACCCCGGGCTCGATCCCCTCGC
GAGTTGGTTCAGCTGCTGCCTGAGGCTGGACGACCTCGCGGAGTTCTACCGGCAGTGCAAATCCGTCGGC
ATCCAGGAAACCAGCAGCGGCTATCCGCGCATCCATGCCCCCGAACTGCAGGAGTGGGGAGGCACGATGG
CCGCTTTGGTCGACCCGGACGGGACGCTCCTGCGCCTGATACAGAACGAATTGCTTGCAGGCATCTCATG
AGTGTGTCTTCCCGTTTTCCGCCTGAGGTCACTGCGTGGATGGAGCGCTGGCGCCTGCTGCGCGACGGCG
AGCTGCTCACCACCCACTCGCCAAGCTGGAACCGTAAAAAGGCCGCGTTGCTGGCGTTTTTCCATAGGCT
CCGCCGATCATAATCAGCCATACCACATTTGTAGAGGTTTTACTTGCTTTAAAAAACCTCCCACACCTCC
CCCTGAACCTGAAACATAAAATGAATGCAATTGTTGTTGTTAACTTGTTTATTGCAGCTTATAATGGTTA
CAAATAAAGCAATAGCATCACAAATTTCACAAATAAAGCATTTTTTTCACTGCATTCTAGTTGTGGTTTG
TCCAAACTCATCAATGTATCTTATCATGTCTGGATCAATTCCCTATAGTGAGTCGTATTAAATTCGTAAT
CATGTCATAGCTGTTTCCTGTGTGAAATTGTTATCCGCTCACAATTCCACACAACATACGAGCCGGAAGC
ATAAAGTGTAAAGCCTGGGGTGCCTAATGAGTGAGCTAACTCACATTAATTGCGTTGCGCTCACTGCCCG
CTTTCCAGTCGGGAAACCTGTCGTGCCAGCTGCATTAATGAATCGGCCAACGCGCGGGGAGAGGCGGTTT
GCGTATTGGGCGCTCTTCCGCTTCCTCGCTCACTGACTCGCTGCGCTCGGTCGTTCGGCTGCGGCGAGCG
GTATCAGCTCACTCAAAGGCGGTAATACGGTTATCCACAGAATCAGGGGATAACGCAGGAAAGAACATGT
GAGCAAAAGGCCAGCAAAAGGCCAGGAACCGTAAAAAGGCCGCGTTGCTGGCGTTTTTCCATAGGCTCCG
CCCCCCTGACGAGCATCACAAAAATCGACGCTCAAGTCAGAGGTGGCGAAACCCGACAGGACTATAAAGA
TACCAGGCGTTTCCCCCTGGAAGCTCCCTCGTGCGCTCTCCTGTTCCGACCCTGCCGCTTACCGGATACC
TGTCCGCCTTTCTCCCTTCGGGAAGCGTGGCGCTTTCTCATAGCTCACGCTGTAGGTATCTCAGTTCGGT
GTAGGTCGTTCGCTCCAAGCTGGGCTGTGTGCACGAACCCCCCGTTCAGCCCGACCGCTGCGCCTTATCC
GGTAACTATCGTCTTGAGTCCAACCCGGTAAGACACGACTTATCGCCACTGGCAGCAGCCACTGGTAACA
GGATTAGCAGAGCGAGGTATGTAGGCGGTGCTACAGAGTTCTTGAAGTGGTGGCCTAACTACGGCTACAC
TAGAAGAACAGTATTTGGTATCTGCGCTCTGCTGAAGCCAGTTACCTTCGGAAAAAGAGTTGGTAGCTCT
TGATCCGGCAAACAAACCACCGCTGGTAGCGGTGGTTTTTTTGTTTGCAAGCAGCAGATTACGCGCAGAA
AAAAAGGATCTCAAGAAGATCCTTTGATCTTTTCTACGGGGTCTGACGCTCAGTGGAACGAAAACTCACG
TTAAGGGATTTTGGTCATGAGATTATCAAAAAGGATCTTCACCTAGATCCTTTTAAATTAAAAATGAAGT
TTTAAATCAATCTAAAGTATATATGAGTAAACTTGGTCTGACAGTTACCAATGCTTAATCAGTGAGGCAC
CTATCTCAGCGATCTGTCTATTTCGTTCATCCATAGTTGCCTGACTCCCCGTCGTGTAGATAACTACGAT
ACGGGAGGGCTTACCATCTGGCCCCAGTGCTGCAATGATACCGCGAGACCCACGCTCACCGGCTCCAGAT
TTATCAGCAATAAACCAGCCAGCCGGAAGGGCCGAGCGCAGAAGTGGTCCTGCAACTTTATCCGCCTCCA
TCCAGTCTATTAATTGTTGCCGGGAAGCTAGAGTAAGTAGTTCGCCAGTTAATAGTTTGCGCAACGTTGT
TGCCATTGCTACAGGCATCGTGGTGTCACGCTCGTCGTTTGGTATGGCTTCATTCAGCTCCGGTTCCCAA
CGATCAAGGCGAGTTACATGATCCCCCATGTTGTGCAAAAAAGCGGTTAGCTCCTTCGGTCCTCCGATCG
TTGTCAGAAGTAAGTTGGCCGCAGTGTTATCACTCATGGTTATGGCAGCACTGCATAATTCTCTTACTGT
CATGCCATCCGTAAGATGCTTTTCTGTGACTGGTGAGTACTCAACCAAGTCATTCTGAGAATAGTGTATG
CGGCGACCGAGTTGCTCTTGCCCGGCGTCAATACGGGATAATACCGCGCCACATAGCAGAACTTTAAAAG
TGCTCATCATTGGAAAACGTTCTTCGGGGCGAAAACTCTCAAGGATCTTACCGCTGTTGAGATCCAGTTC
GATGTAACCCACTCGTGCACCCAACTGATCTTCAGCATCTTTTACTTTCACCAGCGTTTCTGGGTGAGCA
AAAACAGGAAGGCAAAATGCCGCAAAAAAGGGAATAAGGGCGACACGGAAATGTTGAATACTCATACTCT
TCCTTTTTCAATATTATTGAAGCATTTATCAGGGTTATTGTCTCATGAGCGGATACATATTTGAATGTAT
TTAGAAAAATAAACAAATAGGGGTTCCGCGCACATTTCCCCGAAAAGTGCCACCTG
[124 nt withheld, positions 6847-6970]
C
[91 nt withheld, positions 6972-7062]
A
[49 nt withheld, positions 7064-7112]
CCTTTGACGTTGGAGTCCACGTTCTTT
[37 nt withheld, positions 7140-7176]
ACCCTATCTCGGTCTATTCTTTTGATTTATAAGGGATTTTGCCGATTTCGGCCTATTGGTTAAAAAATGA
GCTGATTTAACAAAAATTTAACGCGAATTTTAACAAAATATTAACGCTTACAATTT
