>Addgene plasmid #32979 | p3XFlag-CMV10-Flag-mMcl-1 KR | addgene partial sequence | sequence record 44654 | CMV-F 5'-CGCAAATGGGCGGTAGGCGTG-3'
GTGAACCGTCAGAATTAACCATGGACTACAAAGACCATGACGGTGATTATAAAGATCATGACATCGATTA
CAAGGATGACGATGACAAGCTTGCGGCCGCCATGTTTGGCCTGCGGAGAAACGCGGTCATCGGCTTGAAC
CTGTACTGCGGCGGCGCCAGCCTCGGCGCGGGCGGCGGTTCTCCGGCAGGGGCGCGCCTGGTGGCCGAGG
AGGCCAGGGCGCGGCGCGAGGGGGGAGGGGAGGCCGCCCTGCTGCCCGGCGCGCGGGTGGTCGCCCGGCC
GCCGCCCGTGGGCGCCGAGGACCCCGACGTCACCGCGTCGGCCGAAAGGCGGCTGCATAGGTCGCCCGGC
CTCCTCGCCGTGCCGCCCGAGGAGATGGCCGCGTCGGCCGCCGCCGCCATCGTGTCTCCGGAGGAGGAAC
TGGACGGCTGCGAGCCGGAGGCCATCGGCAGGCGCCCGGCCGTGCTGCCCCTCCTGGAGCGCGTGAGCGA
GGCGGCCAGGAGCTCCGGGGCCGACGGCTCTCTGCCCTCCACGCCGCCGCCGCCCGAGGAGGAAGAGGAC
GACCTATACCGCCAGTCGCTGGAGATCATCTCGCGCTACTTGCGGGAGCAGGCGACCGGCTCCAGGGACT
CGAGGCCTCTGGGCGAGGCGGGCGCGGCGGGCCGGAGAGCGCTGGAGACCCTGCGGCGCGTG
