>Addgene plasmid #32979 | p3XFlag-CMV10-Flag-mMcl-1 KR | addgene partial sequence | sequence record 44655 | hGHpA-R
TTCCACTTGCCCCTTGCTCCATACCACCCCCCTCCACCCCATAATATTATAGAAGGACACCTAGTCAGAC
AAAATGATGCAACTTAATTTTATTAGGACAAGGCTGGTGGGCACTGGAGTGGCAACTTCCAGGGCCAGGA
GAGGCACTGGGGAGGGGTCACAGGGATGCCACCCGGGATCCTCTAGAGTCGACTGGTACCGATATCAGAT
CTATCGATGAATTCGCCCTTCTATCTTATTAGATATGCCAGACCAGCCCCTACTCCAGCAACACCCGCAA
AAGCCAGCAGCACATTTCTGATGCCGCCTTCTAGGTCCTGTACGTGGAAGAACTCCACAAACCCATCCCA
GCCTCTTTGTCTGACAAGCCAGTCCCGTCTCGTCCTTACAAGAACATCTGTGATAGTTTCTGCTAATGGT
TCGATGAAGCTTTCTTGGTTTACGCTCCTTAAGTGTCTGGCCACAAAGGCACCGAAAGAAATAAGAGTCA
CAATCCTGCCCCAGTTTGTTACGCCATCTCTGAAAACATGGACCATTACTCGAGAAAAAGATCTAACATC
GCCTTCGTTTCTAATGTCCAGTCTCCGGAGCATGCCCTGGAAGGCCGTCTCGTGGTTGCGCTGCACGCCA
TCGCCCACGCGCCGCAGGGTCTCCAGCGCTCTCCGGCCCGCCGCGCCCGCCTCGCCCAGAGGCCTCGAGT
CCCTGGAGCCGGTCGCCTGCTCCCGCAAGTAGCGCGAGATGATCTCCAGCGACTGGCGGTATAGGTCGTC
CTCTTCCTCCTCGGGCGGCGGCGGCGTGGAGGGC
